>Addgene plasmid #109565 | p3E-EHD1a-dEH | depositor full sequence | sequence record 206502 | Full Sequence
CTTTCCTGCGTTATCCCCTGATTCTGTGGATAACCGTATTACCGCCTTTGAGTGAGCTGATACCGCTCGC
CGCAGCCGAACGACCGAGCGCAGCGAGTCAGTGAGCGAGGAAGCGGAAGAGCGCCCAATACGCAAACCGC
CTCTCCCCGCGCGTTGGCCGATTCATTAATGCAGCTGGCACGACAGGTTTCCCGACTGGAAAGCGGGCAG
TGAGCGCAACGCAATTAATACGCGTACCGCTAGCCAGGAAGAGTTTGTAGAAACGCAAAAAGGCCATCCG
TCAGGATGGCCTTCTGCTTAGTTTGATGCCTGGCAGTTTATGGCGGGCGTCCTGCCCGCCACCCTCCGGG
CCGTTGCTTCACAACGTTCAAATCCGCTCCCGGCGGATTTGTCCTACTCAGGAGAGCGTTCACCGACAAA
CAACAGATAAAACGAAAGGCCCAGTCTTCCGACTGAGCCTTTCGTTTTATTTGATGCCTGGCAGTTCCCT
ACTCTCGCGTTAACGCTAGCATGGATGTTTTCCCAGTCACGACGTTGTAAAACGACGGCCAGTCTTAAGC
TCGGGCCCTGCAGCTCTAGAGCTCGAATTCTACAGGTCACTAATACCATCTAAGTAGTTGGTTCATAGTG
ACTGCATATGTTGTGTTTTACAGTATTATGTAGTCTGTTTTTTATGCAAAATCTAATTTAATATATTGAT
ATTTATATCATTTTACGTTTCTCGTTCAACTTTCTTGTACAAAGTGGCTTTCAGCTGGTCGAATAGAGAT
GGTAAGAAAGACCCAGAACTTTTCCAAAACGTGTCCGATGGACTGAAGCGCCTTTACCGCACCAAACTCT
TCCCTCTGGAGGACACCTATCATTTCCACGACTTCCATTCACCGGCGCTCGAAGATGCGGATTTTGACAA
CAAGCCCATGGTGCTGCTGGTGGGACAGTACTCGACCGGGAAGACCACCTTCATCAGGCATTTAATGGAG
CAGGATTTCCCCGGGATGAGGATAGGCCCAGAGCCGACGACGGATTCCTTCATTGCGGTTATGCACGGTG
AGCAAGAAGGCGTCATACCTGGTAATGCGCTGGTGGTGGATCCGAAAAAGCCTTTCCGAAAACTCAACGC
ATTTGGCAACGCTTTCCTCAACAGGTTTATGTGTGCACAGTTAAACAACCCGGTACTTGAGAGCATCAGT
ATCATCGATACTCCAGGCATCCTGTCAGGGGAGAAACAGAGGATCAGCAGAGGCTATGACTTTGCTGCTG
TTCTGGAGTGGTTTGCGGAGCGCGTGGACCGAATCATCCTGCTCTTCGACGCCCACAAGCTGGACATTTC
GGATGAGTTTTCAGAGGTGATCAAGGCCCTGAAGAACCACGAGGACAAGATGCGCGTGGTGCTGAATAAA
GCAGATCAGATCAGCACGCAGCAGCTCATGAGGGTTTATGGAGCCCTCATGTGGTCATTGGGCAAGATCA
TAAACACCCCTGAGGTGGTGCGGGTTTATATCGGCTCCTTCTGGGCTCAGCCGCTGCTCATCGCTGAAAA
CCGGAAGCTGTTTGAAGCGGAGGAGCAGGATCTTTTCCAGGATATTCAGAGTCTGCCGAGAAACGCAGCT
CTGAGGAAACTCAACGATCTGATCAAAAGAGCACGTCTTGCTAAGGTACATGCTTACATTATCAGTGCTC
TGAAGAAAGAGATGCCGAGCGTGTTTGGCAAAGACTCAAAGAAGAAAGAGCTTATTAACAACTTGGGCGC
TATATATGAAAAGATCCAGAAAGAGCACAACATTTCACCAGGAGACTTTCCAAACCTTAAGAAAATGCAG
GAGTTGCTATCTGTTCAGGACTTCACCAAATTCCCTGCCATGAAGCCCAAACTTCTAGAGTCGGTGGAAG
ACATGCTAGGTAACGACATCGCTAAGCTAATGGCACTGGTGCGTAAAGAGGAGGCCACCATGCCCAGCCA
ATCAGTGAAGGGCGGTGCTTTTGAGGGAATCTCAAACGGCCCGTTCGGTCATGGGTACGGAGAAGGCGCC
GGCGAAGGCATCGACTGACAACTTTATTATACAAAGTTGGCATTATAAAAAAGCATTGCTTATCAATTTG
TTGCAACGAACAGGTCACTATCAGTCAAAATAAAATCATTATTTGGAGCTCCATGGTAGCGTTAACGCGG
CCGCGATATCCCCTATAGTGAGTCGTATTACATGGTCATAGCTGTTTCCTGGCAGCTCTGGCCCGTGTCT
CAAAATCTCTGATGTTACATTGCACAAGATAAAAATATATCATCATGAACAATAAAACTGTCTGCTTACA
TAAACAGTAATACAAGGGGTGTTATGAGCCATATTCAACGGGAAACGTCGAGGCCGCGATTAAATTCCAA
CATGGATGCTGATTTATATGGGTATAAATGGGCTCGCGATAATGTCGGGCAATCAGGTGCGACAATCTAT
CGCTTGTATGGGAAGCCCGATGCGCCAGAGTTGTTTCTGAAACATGGCAAAGGTAGCGTTGCCAATGATG
TTACAGATGAGATGGTCAGACTAAACTGGCTGACGGAATTTATGCCTCTTCCGACCATCAAGCATTTTAT
CCGTACTCCTGATGATGCATGGTTACTCACCACTGCGATCCCCGGAAAAACAGCATTCCAGGTATTAGAA
GAATATCCTGATTCAGGTGAAAATATTGTTGATGCGCTGGCAGTGTTCCTGCGCCGGTTGCATTCGATTC
CTGTTTGTAATTGTCCTTTTAACAGCGATCGCGTATTTCGTCTCGCTCAGGCGCAATCACGAATGAATAA
CGGTTTGGTTGATGCGAGTGATTTTGATGACGAGCGTAATGGCTGGCCTGTTGAACAAGTCTGGAAAGAA
ATGCATAAACTTTTGCCATTCTCACCGGATTCAGTCGTCACTCATGGTGATTTCTCACTTGATAACCTTA
TTTTTGACGAGGGGAAATTAATAGGTTGTATTGATGTTGGACGAGTCGGAATCGCAGACCGATACCAGGA
TCTTGCCATCCTATGGAACTGCCTCGGTGAGTTTTCTCCTTCATTACAGAAACGGCTTTTTCAAAAATAT
GGTATTGATAATCCTGATATGAATAAATTGCAGTTTCATTTGATGCTCGATGAGTTTTTCTAATCAGAAT
TGGTTAATTGGTTGTAACACTGGCAGAGCATTACGCTGACTTGACGGGACGGCGCAAGCTCATGACCAAA
ATCCCTTAACGTGAGTTACGCGTCGTTCCACTGAGCGTCAGACCCCGTAGAAAAGATCAAAGGATCTTCT
TGAGATCCTTTTTTTCTGCGCGTAATCTGCTGCTTGCAAACAAAAAAACCACCGCTACCAGCGGTGGTTT
GTTTGCCGGATCAAGAGCTACCAACTCTTTTTCCGAAGGTAACTGGCTTCAGCAGAGCGCAGATACCAAA
TACTGTCCTTCTAGTGTAGCCGTAGTTAGGCCACCACTTCAAGAACTCTGTAGCACCGCCTACATACCTC
GCTCTGCTAATCCTGTTACCAGTGGCTGCTGCCAGTGGCGATAAGTCGTGTCTTACCGGGTTGGACTCAA
GACGATAGTTACCGGATAAGGCGCAGCGGTCGGGCTGAACGGGGGGTTCGTGCACACAGCCCAGCTTGGA
GCGAACGACCTACACCGAACTGAGATACCTACAGCGTGAGCATTGAGAAAGCGCCACGCTTCCCGAAGGG
AGAAAGGCGGACAGGTATCCGGTAAGCGGCAGGGTCGGAACAGGAGAGCGCACGAGGGAGCTTCCAGGGG
GAAACGCCTGGTATCTTTATAGTCCTGTCGGGTTTCGCCACCTCTGACTTGAGCGTCGATTTTTGTGATG
CTCGTCAGGGGGGCGGAGCCTATGGAAAAACGCCAGCAACGCGGCCTTTTTACGGTTCCTGGCCTTTTGC
TGGCCTTTTGCTCACATGTT
Features (pLannotate 1.2.2; 11 found; start..end, strand, type, name):
    121..213     +  CDS            lacI (fragment): lac repressor; lacI; The lac repressor binds to the lac operator to inhibit transcription in E. coli. This inhibition can be relieved by adding lactose or isopropyl-β-D-thiogalactopyranoside (IPTG).
    268..295     -  terminator     rrnB T2 terminator: transcription terminator T2 from the E. coli rrnB gene
    427..470     +  terminator     rrnB T1 terminator: Escherichia coli rrnB; transcription terminator T1 from the E. coli rrnB gene
    517..553     -  CDS            lacZα (fragment): LacZα fragment of β-galactosidase; lacZ fragment
    624..747     -  protein_bind   attR2: mutant version of attR; recombination site for the Gateway® LR reaction LR Clonase™
    750..2045    +  CDS            EHD1 (fragment): EHD1_BOVIN - Experimental evidence at protein level: Swiss-Prot protein existence level 1. ATP- and membrane-binding protein that controls membrane reorganization/tubulation upon ATP hydrolysis. Acts in early endocytic membrane fusion and membrane trafficking of recycling endosomes. Recruited to endosomal membranes upon nerve growth factor stimulation, indirectly regulates neurite outgrowth. Plays a role in myoblast fusion. Involved in the unidirectional retrograde dendritic transport of endocytosed BACE1 and in efficient sorting of BACE1 to axons implicating a function in neuronal APP process
   2049..2069    -  protein_bind   attB3: mutant version of attB; core recombination site for the Gateway® BP reaction BP Clonase™
   2060..2145    -  protein_bind   attL1 (fragment): mutant version of attL; recombination site for the Gateway® LR reaction LR Clonase™
   2182..2200    -  promoter       T7 promoter: promoter for bacteriophage T7 RNA polymerase
   2334..3143    +  CDS            KanR: aminoglycoside phosphotransferase; aph(3')-Ia; confers resistance to kanamycin in bacteria or G418 (Geneticin®) in eukaryotes
   3290..3878    +  rep_origin     ori: high-copy-number ColE1/pMB1/pBR322/pUC origin of replication
