>Addgene plasmid #109565 | p3E-EHD1a-dEH | addgene full sequence | sequence record 222040 | Addgene NGS Result
CATAGTGACTGCATATGTTGTGTTTTACAGTATTATGTAGTCTGTTTTTTATGCAAAATCTAATTTAATA
TATTGATATTTATATCATTTTACGTTTCTCGTTCAACTTTCTTGTACAAAGTGGCTTTCAGCTGGTCGAA
TAGAGATGGTAAGAAAGACCCAGAACTTTTCCAAAACGTGTCCGATGGACTGAAGCGCCTTTACCGCACC
AAACTCTTCCCTCTGGAGGACACCTATCATTTCCACGACTTCCATTCACCGGCGCTCGAAGATGCGGATT
TTGACAACAAGCCCATGGTGCTGCTGGTGGGACAGTACTCGACCGGGAAGACCACCTTCATCAGGCATTT
AATGGAGCAGGATTTCCCCGGGATGAGGATAGGCCCAGAGCCGACGACGGATTCCTTCATTGCGGTTATG
CACGGTGAGCAAGAAGGCGTCATACCTGGTAATGCGCTGGTGGTGGATCCGAAAAAGCCTTTCCGAAAAC
TCAACGCATTTGGCAACGCTTTCCTCAACAGGTTTATGTGTGCACAGTTAAACAACCCGGTACTTGAGAG
CATCAGTATCATCGATACTCCAGGCATCCTGTCAGGGGAGAAACAGAGGATCAGCAGAGGCTATGACTTT
GCTGCTGTTCTGGAGTGGTTTGCGGAGCGCGTGGACCGAATCATCCTGCTCTTCGACGCCCACAAGCTGG
ACATTTCGGATGAGTTTTCAGAGGTGATCAAGGCCCTGAAGAACCACGAGGACAAGATGCGCGTGGTGCT
GAATAAAGCAGATCAGATCAGCACGCAGCAGCTCATGAGGGTTTATGGAGCCCTCATGTGGTCATTGGGC
AAGATCATAAACACCCCTGAGGTGGTGCGGGTTTATATCGGCTCCTTCTGGGCTCAGCCGCTGCTCATCG
CTGAAAACCGGAAGCTGTTTGAAGCGGAGGAGCAGGATCTTTTCCAGGATATTCAGAGTCTGCCGAGAAA
CGCAGCTCTGAGGAAACTCAACGATCTGATCAAAAGAGCACGTCTTGCTAAGGTACATGCTTACATTATC
AGTGCTCTGAAGAAAGAGATGCCGAGCGTGTTTGGCAAAGACTCAAAGAAGAAAGAGCTTATTAACAACT
TGGGCGCTATATATGAAAAGATCCAGAAAGAGCACAACATTTCACCAGGAGACTTTCCAAACCTTAAGAA
AATGCAGGAGTTGCTATCTGTTCAGGACTTCACCAAATTCCCTGCCATGAAGCCCAAACTTCTAGAGTCG
GTGGAAGACATGCTAGGTAACGACATCGCTAAGCTAATGGCACTGGTGCGTAAAGAGGAGGCCACCATGC
CCAGCCAATCAGTGAAGGGCGGTGCTTTTGAGGGAATCTCAAACGGCCCGTTCGGTCATGGGTACGGAGA
AGGCGCCGGCGAAGGCATCGACTGACAACTTTATTATACAAAGTTGGCATTATAAAAAAGCATTGCTTAT
CAATTTGTTGCAACGAACAGGTCACTATCAGTCAAAATAAAATCATTATTTGGAGCTCCATGGTAGCGTT
AACGCGGCCGCGATATCCCCTATAGTGAGTCGTATTACATGGTCATAGCTGTTTCCTGGCAGCTCTGGCC
CGTGTCTCAAAATCTCTGATGTTACATTGCACAAGATAAAAATATATCATCATGAACAATAAAACTGTCT
GCTTACATAAACAGTAATACAAGGGGTGTTATGAGCCATATTCAACGGGAAACGTCGAGGCCGCGATTAA
ATTCCAACATGGATGCTGATTTATATGGGTATAAATGGGCTCGCGATAATGTCGGGCAATCAGGTGCGAC
AATCTATCGCTTGTATGGGAAGCCCGATGCGCCAGAGTTGTTTCTGAAACATGGCAAAGGTAGCGTTGCC
AATGATGTTACAGATGAGATGGTCAGACTAAACTGGCTGACGGAATTTATGCCTCTTCCGACCATCAAGC
ATTTTATCCGTACTCCTGATGATGCATGGTTACTCACCACTGCGATCCCCGGAAAAACAGCATTCCAGGT
ATTAGAAGAATATCCTGATTCAGGTGAAAATATTGTTGATGCGCTGGCAGTGTTCCTGCGCCGGTTGCAT
TCGATTCCTGTTTGTAATTGTCCTTTTAACAGCGATCGCGTATTTCGTCTCGCTCAGGCGCAATCACGAA
TGAATAACGGTTTGGTTGATGCGAGTGATTTTGATGACGAGCGTAATGGCTGGCCTGTTGAACAAGTCTG
GAAAGAAATGCATAAACTTTTGCCATTCTCACCGGATTCAGTCGTCACTCATGGTGATTTCTCACTTGAT
AACCTTATTTTTGACGAGGGGAAATTAATAGGTTGTATTGATGTTGGACGAGTCGGAATCGCAGACCGAT
ACCAGGATCTTGCCATCCTATGGAACTGCCTCGGTGAGTTTTCTCCTTCATTACAGAAACGGCTTTTTCA
AAAATATGGTATTGATAATCCTGATATGAATAAATTGCAGTTTCATTTGATGCTCGATGAGTTTTTCTAA
TCAGAATTGGTTAATTGGTTGTAACACTGGCAGAGCATTACGCTGACTTGACGGGACGGCGCAAGCTCAT
GACCAAAATCCCTTAACGTGAGTTACGCGTCGTTCCACTGAGCGTCAGACCCCGTAGAAAAGATCAAAGG
ATCTTCTTGAGATCCTTTTTTTCTGCGCGTAATCTGCTGCTTGCAAACAAAAAAACCACCGCTACCAGCG
GTGGTTTGTTTGCCGGATCAAGAGCTACCAACTCTTTTTCCGAAGGTAACTGGCTTCAGCAGAGCGCAGA
TACCAAATACTGTTCTTCTAGTGTAGCCGTAGTTAGGCCACCACTTCAAGAACTCTGTAGCACCGCCTAC
ATACCTCGCTCTGCTAATCCTGTTACCAGTGGCTGCTGCCAGTGGCGATAAGTCGTGTCTTACCGGGTTG
GACTCAAGACGATAGTTACCGGATAAGGCGCAGCGGTCGGGCTGAACGGGGGGTTCGTGCACACAGCCCA
GCTTGGAGCGAACGACCTACACCGAACTGAGATACCTACAGCGTGAGCTATGAGAAAGCGCCACGCTTCC
CGAAGGGAGAAAGGCGGACAGGTATCCGGTAAGCGGCAGGGTCGGAACAGGAGAGCGCACGAGGGAGCTT
CCAGGGGGAAACGCCTGGTATCTTTATAGTCCTGTCGGGTTTCGCCACCTCTGACTTGAGCGTCGATTTT
TGTGATGCTCGTCAGGGGGGCGGAGCCTATGGAAAAACGCCAGCAACGCGGCCTTTTTACGGTTCCTGGC
CTTTTGCTGGCCTTTTGCTCACATGTTCTTTCCTGCGTTATCCCCTGATTCTGTGGATAACCGTATTACC
GCCTTTGAGTGAGCTGATACCGCTCGCCGCAGCCGAACGACCGAGCGCAGCGAGTCAGTGAGCGAGGAAG
CGGAAGAGCGCCCAATACGCAAACCGCCTCTCCCCGCGCGTTGGCCGATTCATTAATGCAGCTGGCACGA
CAGGTTTCCCGACTGGAAAGCGGGCAGTGAGCGCAACGCAATTAATACGCGTACCGCTAGCCAGGAAGAG
TTTGTAGAAACGCAAAAAGGCCATCCGTCAGGATGGCCTTCTGCTTAGTTTGATGCCTGGCAGTTTATGG
CGGGCGTCCTGCCCGCCACCCTCCGGGCCGTTGCTTCACAACGTTCAAATCCGCTCCCGGCGGATTTGTC
CTACTCAGGAGAGCGTTCACCGACAAACAACAGATAAAACGAAAGGCCCAGTCTTCCGACTGAGCCTTTC
GTTTTATTTGATGCCTGGCAGTTCCCTACTCTCGCGTTAACGCTAGCATGGATGTTTTCCCAGTCACGAC
GTTGTAAAACGACGGCCAGTCTTAAGCTCGGGCCCTGCAGCTCTAGAGCTCGAATTCTACAGGTCACTAA
TACCATCTAAGTAGTTGGTT
Features (pLannotate 1.2.2; 12 found; start..end, strand, type, name):
      1..124     -  protein_bind   attR2: mutant version of attR; recombination site for the Gateway® LR reaction LR Clonase™
    127..1422    +  CDS            EHD1 (fragment): EHD1_BOVIN - Experimental evidence at protein level: Swiss-Prot protein existence level 1. ATP- and membrane-binding protein that controls membrane reorganization/tubulation upon ATP hydrolysis. Acts in early endocytic membrane fusion and membrane trafficking of recycling endosomes. Recruited to endosomal membranes upon nerve growth factor stimulation, indirectly regulates neurite outgrowth. Plays a role in myoblast fusion. Involved in the unidirectional retrograde dendritic transport of endocytosed BACE1 and in efficient sorting of BACE1 to axons implicating a function in neuronal APP process
   1426..1446    -  protein_bind   attB3: mutant version of attB; core recombination site for the Gateway® BP reaction BP Clonase™
   1437..1522    -  protein_bind   attL1 (fragment): mutant version of attL; recombination site for the Gateway® LR reaction LR Clonase™
   1559..1577    -  promoter       T7 promoter: promoter for bacteriophage T7 RNA polymerase
   1711..2520    +  CDS            KanR: aminoglycoside phosphotransferase; aph(3')-Ia; confers resistance to kanamycin in bacteria or G418 (Geneticin®) in eukaryotes
   2667..3255    +  rep_origin     ori: high-copy-number ColE1/pMB1/pBR322/pUC origin of replication
   3438..3530    +  CDS            lacI (fragment): lac repressor; lacI; The lac repressor binds to the lac operator to inhibit transcription in E. coli. This inhibition can be relieved by adding lactose or isopropyl-β-D-thiogalactopyranoside (IPTG).
   3585..3612    -  terminator     rrnB T2 terminator: transcription terminator T2 from the E. coli rrnB gene
   3744..3787    +  terminator     rrnB T1 terminator: Escherichia coli rrnB; transcription terminator T1 from the E. coli rrnB gene
   3834..3870    -  CDS            lacZα (fragment): LacZα fragment of β-galactosidase; lacZ fragment
   3908..3937    -  protein_bind   attP2 (fragment): mutant version of attP; recombination site for the Gateway® BP reaction BP Clonase™
