[The description below was written by a language model from this plasmid's Addgene catalogue record and pLannotate feature annotations shown in this document.]
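Description:
p3E-EHD1a-dEH is a 3' entry clone for multisite Gateway assembly, catalogued among zebrafish plasmids and intended to supply a truncated zebrafish EHD1a as the 3' (C-terminal) partner in a fusion construct. It is a small plasmid of about 3.9 kb that is maintained in E. coli at high copy from a ColE1/pUC-type origin and selected with kanamycin through an aph(3')-Ia resistance gene. The remaining backbone annotations (rrnB T1 and T2 terminators, a T7 promoter, and short lacI and lacZα fragments) are typical remnants of a Gateway donor-vector skeleton. The catalogue names pDEST-actc1b-mKate2-ccdb as the backbone, but neither feature table shows an actc1b promoter, mKate2 or ccdB. The sequenced plasmid therefore looks like an entry clone rather than that destination vector, which may instead be its intended recombination partner.

The insert is an open reading frame of roughly 1.3 kb, matched by homology to EHD1, an ATP- and membrane-binding protein that drives membrane tubulation and endocytic recycling. The "delta-EH" mutation indicates that the EH domain has been deleted, which fits the annotation of the coding sequence as a fragment. The insert is flanked by Gateway recombination sites annotated as attR2 on one side and attB3-containing attL-type sequence on the other, the arrangement expected for a 3' element that joins downstream of a middle-entry clone in an LR reaction. No eukaryotic promoter or polyadenylation signal is annotated in the plasmid, so expression depends on elements provided by the other entry clones and the destination vector. The depositor and sequencing-derived records are the same length and carry matching features, differing only in start coordinate. The associated work concerns in vivo screening of endocytic machinery in T-tubule formation.
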