Addgene plasmid #109565: p3E-EHD1a-dEH
Purpose: Multisite gateway vector for 3' tagging with EHD1a-delta-EH
Depositing lab: Rob Parton. Depositing organization: University of Queensland, Institute for Molecular Bioscience. Publication: In vivo cell biological screening identifies an endocytic capture mechanism for T-tubule formation. Hall TE, Martel N, Ariotti N, Xiong Z, Lo HP, Ferguson C, Rae J, Lim YW, Parton RG. Nat Commun. 2020 Jul 24;11(1):3711. doi: 10.1038/s41467-020-17486-w. PubMed 32709891.
Backbone
  Vector backbone: pDEST-actc1b-mKate2-ccdb
  Vector type: Zebrafish plasmids
Growth in bacteria
  Bacterial resistance: Kanamycin, 50 μg/mL
  Growth temperature: 37°C
  Growth strain: DH5alpha
  Copy number: High Copy
Gene/Insert
  Gene/Insert name: EHD1a
  Species: D. rerio (zebrafish)
  Mutation: delta-EH
  Entrez Gene: zgc:77049 (a.k.a. MGC77049)
  Cloning method: Gateway Cloning
Terms and licenses: Academic/Nonprofit Terms; Industry Terms: Not Available to Industry
How to cite: p3E-EHD1a-dEH was a gift from Rob Parton (Addgene plasmid # 109565 ; http://n2t.net/addgene:109565 ; RRID:Addgene_109565)
